>Addgene plasmid #211866 | pGS97_EGFP(A206K)-CENP-T(1-242)-I3-01 AAVS donor | addgene full sequence | sequence record 426366 | Addgene NGS Result
CCACTGACGGGCACCGGAGAGATCTTTTCGTCTTCAACAATTCTTCGAGTTTACTCCCTATCAGTGATAG
AGAACGTATGAAGAGTTTACTCCCTATCAGTGATAGAGAACGTATGCAGACTTTACTCCCTATCAGTGAT
AGAGAACGTATAAGGAGTTTACTCCCTATCAGTGATAGAGAACGTATATCCAGTTTACTCCCTATCAGTG
ATAGAGAACGTATCTACAGTTTACTCCCTATCAGTGATAGAGAACGTATATCCAGTTTACTCCCTATCAG
TGATAGAGAACGTATAAGCTTTAGGCGTGTACGGTGGGCGCCTATAAAAGCAGAGCTCGTTTAGTGAACC
GTCAGATCGCCTGGAGCAATTCCACAACACTTTTGTCTTATACCAACTTTCCGTACCACTTCCTACCCTC
GTAAAGTCGACGCCACCATGGTGAGCAAGGGCGAGGAGCTGTTCACCGGGGTGGTGCCCATCCTGGTCGA
GCTGGACGGCGACGTAAACGGCCACAAGTTCAGCGTGTCCGGCGAGGGCGAGGGCGATGCCACCTACGGC
AAGCTGACCCTGAAGTTCATCTGCACCACCGGCAAGCTGCCCGTGCCCTGGCCCACCCTCGTGACCACCC
TGACCTACGGCGTGCAGTGCTTCAGCCGCTACCCCGACCACATGAAGCAGCACGACTTCTTCAAGTCCGC
CATGCCCGAAGGCTACGTCCAGGAGCGCACCATCTTCTTCAAGGACGACGGCAACTACAAGACCCGCGCC
GAGGTGAAGTTCGAGGGCGACACCCTGGTGAACCGCATCGAGCTGAAGGGCATCGACTTCAAGGAGGACG
GCAACATCCTGGGGCACAAGCTGGAGTACAACTACAACAGCCACAACGTCTATATCATGGCCGACAAGCA
GAAGAACGGCATCAAGGTGAACTTCAAGATCCGCCACAACATCGAGGACGGCAGCGTGCAGCTCGCCGAC
CACTACCAGCAGAACACCCCCATCGGCGACGGCCCCGTGCTGCTGCCCGACAACCACTACCTGAGCACCC
AGTCCAAGCTGAGCAAAGACCCCAACGAGAAGCGCGATCACATGGTCCTGCTGGAGTTCGTGACCGCCGC
CGGGATCACTCTCGGCATGGACGAGCTGTACAAGTCCGGAGGGGATCGGTGGAGCTCCACCGGTGGCGGC
CGCTCTAGAGAGAATCTTTATTTTCAGGGCGCCGCCAAATTCAAAGAAACCGCTGCTGCTAAATTCGAAC
GCCAGCACATGGACAGCGGAGGTGGAGGTCTCGAGATGGCAGACCACAACCCTGACAGCGATTCTACACC
TCGTACACTGCTGCGTCGTGTGCTGGATACTGCTGATCCTCGTACTCCTCGTCGTCCTCGTAGCGCTCGT
GCTGGTGCTCGCCGTGCCCTGCTGGAAACAGCCTCTCCTCGTAAACTGAGTGGCCAGACCCGTACTATTG
CCCGTGGGCGTTCACATGGAGCCCGCTCGGTCGGTCGTAGTGCTCACATTCAAGCCTCGGGACACCTGGA
AGAACAAACCCCTCGTACCCTGCTGAAAAACATCCTGCTGACTGCCCCTGAAAGCTCTATTCTGATGCCG
GAAAGCGTCGTTAAACCGGTTCCTGCTCCTCAAGCCGTTCAACCTTCTCGTCAAGAGTCCTCCTGTGGAT
CTCTGGAGCTGCAACTGCCTGAACTGGAGCCTCCTACAACACTGGCACCGGGGCTGCTGGCGCCTGGTCG
TCGTAAACAACGTCTGCGTCTGAGCGTGTTTCAACAAGGTGTTGATCAGGGCCTGAGTCTGTCTCAAGAA
CCTCAAGGCAACGCTGATGCTTCTAGTCTGACCCGTTCTCTGAACCTGACCTTTGCTACTCCACTGCAAC
CTCAAAGCGTCCAACGTCCTGGACTGGCTCGCCGCCCTCCTGCTCGCCGTGCCGTTGATGTGGGTGCTTT
TCTGCGTGACCTGCGTGATACAAGCCTGGCACCTCCGAATATTGTGCTGGAGGATACACAGGAATTCCCG
CGGGGAAGTGGAAGTGGATCCGGAGGCAGCGGTGGCTCCGGGGGCTCTGGAGGCAGCATGAAGATGGAGG
AGCTGTTCAAGAAGCACAAGATCGTGGCCGTGCTGAGAGCCAACAGCGTGGAGGAGGCCAAGAAGAAGGC
CCTGGCCGTGTTCCTGGGCGGCGTGCACCTGATCGAGATCACCTTCACCGTGCCCGACGCCGACACCGTG
ATCAAGGAGCTGAGCTTCCTGAAGGAGATGGGCGCCATCATCGGCGCCGGCACCGTGACCAGCGTGGAGC
AGTGCAGAAAGGCCGTGGAGAGCGGCGCCGAGTTCATCGTGAGCCCCCACCTGGACGAGGAGATCAGCCA
GTTCTGCAAGGAGAAGGGCGTGTTCTACATGCCCGGCGTGATGACCCCCACCGAGCTGGTGAAGGCCATG
AAGCTGGGCCACACCATCCTGAAGCTGTTCCCCGGCGAGGTGGTGGGCCCCCAGTTCGTGAAGGCCATGA
AGGGCCCCTTCCCCAACGTGAAGTTCGTGCCCACCGGCGGCGTGAACCTGGACAACGTGTGCGAGTGGTT
CAAGGCCGGCGTGCTGGCCGTGGGCGTGGGCAGCGCCCTGGTGAAGGGCACCCCCGTGGAGGTGGCCGAG
AAGGCCAAGGCCTTCGTGGAGAAGATCAGAGGCTGCACCGAGTGATAGCTCACTCATTAGGCACCCCAGG
CTTTACACTTTATGCTTCCGACCTGCAGCCCCTTGGATCTTTGTGAAGGAACCTTACTTCTGTGGTGTGA
CATAATTGGACAAACTACCTACAGAGATTTAAAGCTCTAAGGTAAATATAAAATTTTTAAGTGTATAATG
TGTTAAACTACTGATTCTAATTGTTTGTGTATTTTAGATCACAGTCCCAAGGCTCATTTCAGGCCCCTCA
GTCCTCACAGTCTGTTCATGATCATAATCAGCCATACCACATTTGTAGAGGTTTTACTTGCTTTAAAAAA
CCTCCCACACCTCCCCCTGAACCTGAAACATAAAATGAATGCAATTCCTTAAGTACGTACCGCGGGCTAG
CGGATCCATGCATACATGTGATATCACTAGTGATTTTAGGGAGAGTTTAGTATCCCTGGTTCAGAACTCC
AGAAAACTACAGAACATTAGAGACAATGTGGAAAAGGAATCGAAACGACTGAAAATATCTTAACCCGGGA
TCCACCGGATCTAGATAACTGATCATAATCAGCCATACCACATTTGTAGAGGTTTTACTTGCTTTAAAAA
ACCTCCCACACCTCCCCCTGAACCTGAAACATAAAATGAATGCAATTAAACCCGCTGATCAGCCTCGACT
GTGCCTTCTAGTTGCCAGCCATCTGTTGTTTGCCCCTCCCCCGTGCCTTCCTTGACCCTGGAAGGTGCCA
CTCCCACTGTCCTTTCCTAATAAAATGAGGAAATTGCATCGCATTGTCTGAGTAGGTGTCATTCTATTCT
GGGGGGTGGGGTGGGGCAGGACAGCAAGGGGGAGGATTGGGAAGACAATAGCAGGCATGCTGGGGATGCG
GTGGGCTCTATGGGGTACCACAGACATGATAAGATACATTGATGAGTTTGGACAAACCACAACTAGAATG
CAGTGAAAAAAATGCTTTATTTGTGAAATTTGTGATGCTATTGCTTTATTTGTAACCATTATAAGCTGCA
ATAAACAAGTTGGGGTGGGCGAAGAACTCCAGCATACGCGTTCAGGCACCGGGCTTGCGGGTCATGCACC
AGGTGCGCGGTCCTTCGGGCACCTCGACGTCGGCGGTGACGGTGAAGCCGAGCCGCTCGTAGAAGGGGAG
GTTGCGGGGCGCGGAGGTCTCCAGGAAGGCGGGCACCCCGGCGCGCTCGGCCGCCTCCACTCCGGGGAGC
ACGACGGCGCTGCCCAGACCCTTGCCCTGGTGGTCGGGCGAGACGCCGACGGTGGCCAGGAACCACGCGG
GCTCCTTGGGCCGGTGCGGCGCCAGGAGGCCTTCCATCTGTTGCTGCGCGGCCAGCCGGGAACCGCTCAA
CTCGGCCATGCGCGGGCCGATCTCGGCGAACACCGCCCCCGCTTCGACGCTCTCCGGCGTGGTCCAGACC
GCCACTGCGGCGCCGTCGTCCGCGACCCACACCTTGCCGATGTCGAGCCCGACGCGCGTGAGGAAGAGTT
CTTGCAGCTCGGTGACCCGCTCGATGTGGCGGTCCGGATCGACGGTGTGGCGCGTGGCGGGGTAGTCGGC
GAACGCGGCGGCGAGGGTGCGTACGGCCCTGGGGACGTCGTCGCGGGTGGCGAGGCGCACCGTGGGCTTG
TACTCGGTCATATCGATAGGGCCGGGATTCTCCTCCACGTCACCGCATGTTAGAAGACTTCCTCTGCCCT
CTCCGCCCTGTGGGAGGAAGAGAAGAGGTCAGGCGCGTGCCCCACTGTGGGGTGGAGGGGACAGATAAAA
GTACCCAGAACCAGAGCCACATTAACCGGCCCTGGGAATATAAGGTGGTCCCAGCTCGGGGACACAGGAT
CCCTGGAGGCAGCAAACATGCTGTCCTGAAGTGGACATAGGGGCCCGGGTTGGAGGAAGAAGACTAGCTG
AGCTCTCGGACCCCTGGAAGATGCCATGACAGGGGGCTGGAAGAGCTAGCACAGACTAGAGAGGTAAGGG
GGGTAGGGGAGCTGCCCAAATGAAAGGAGTGAGAGGTGACCCGAATCCACAGGAGAACGGGGTGTCCAGG
CAAAGAAAGCAAGAGGATGGAGAGGTGGCTAAAGCCAGGGAGACGGGGTACTTTGGGGTTGTCCAGAAAA
ACGGTGATGATGCAGGCCTACAAGAAGGGGAGGCGGGACGCAAGGGAGACATCCGTCGGAGAAGGCCATC
CTAAGAAACGAGAGATGGCACAGGCCCCAGAAGGAGAAGGAAAAGGGAACCCAGCGAGTGAAGACGGCAT
GGGGTTGGGTGAGGGAGGAGAGATGCCCGGAGAGGACCCAGACACGGGGAGGATCCGCTCAGAGGACATC
ACGTGGTGCAGCGCCGAGAAGGAAGTGCTCCGGAAAGAGCATCCTTGGGCAGCAACACAGCAGAGAGCAA
GGGGAAGAGGGAGTGGAGGAAGACGGAACCTGAAGGAGGCGGCAGGGAAGGATCTGGGCCAGCCGTAGAG
GTGACCCAGGCCACAAGCTGCAGACAGAAAGCGGCACAGGCCCAGGGGAGAGAATGCTGGTCAGAGAAAG
CAGGCGCGCCTTGCTGGCGTTTTTCCATAGGCTCCGCCCCCCTGACGAGCATCACAAAAATCGACGCTCA
AGTCAGAGGTGGCGAAACCCGACAGGACTATAAAGATACCAGGCGTTTCCCCCTGGAAGCTCCCTCGTGC
GCTCTCCTGTTCCGACCCTGCCGCTTACCGGATACCTGTCCGCCTTTCTCCCTTCGGGAAGCGTGGCGCT
TTCTCATAGCTCACGCTGTAGGTATCTCAGTTCGGTGTAGGTCGTTCGCTCCAAGCTGGGCTGTGTGCAC
GAACCCCCCGTTCAGCCCGACCGCTGCGCCTTATCCGGTAACTATCGTCTTGAGTCCAACCCGGTAAGAC
ACGACTTATCGCCACTGGCAGCAGCCACTGGTAACAGGATTAGCAGAGCGAGGTATGTAGGCGGTGCTAC
AGAGTTCTTGAAGTGGTGGCCTAACTACGGCTACACTAGAAGAACAGTATTTGGTATCTGCGCTCTGCTG
AAGCCAGTTACCTTCGGAAAAAGAGTTGGTAGCTCTTGATCCGGCAAACAAACCACCGCTGGTAGCGGTG
GTTTTTTTGTTTGCAAGCAGCAGATTACGCGCAGAAAAAAAGGATCTCAAGAAGATCCTTTGATCTTTTC
TACGGGGTCTGACGCTCAGTGGAACGAAAACTCACGTTAAGGGATTTTGGTCATGAGATTATCAAAAAGG
ATCTTCACCTAGATCCTTTTAAATTAAAAATGAAGTTTTAAATCAATCTAAAGTATATATGAGTAAACTT
GGTCTGACAGTTACCAATGCTTAATCAGTGAGGCACCTATCTCAGCGATCTGTCTATTTCGTTCATCCAT
AGTTGCCTGACTCCCCGTCGTGTAGATAACTACGATACGGGAGGGCTTACCATCTGGCCCCAGTGCTGCA
ATGATACCGCGAGACCCACGCTCACCGGCTCCAGATTTATCAGCAATAAACCAGCCAGCCGGAAGGGCCG
AGCGCAGAAGTGGTCCTGCAACTTTATCCGCCTCCATCCAGTCTATTAATTGTTGCCGGGAAGCTAGAGT
AAGTAGTTCGCCAGTTAATAGTTTGCGCAACGTTGTTGCCATTGCTACAGGCATCGTGGTGTCACGCTCG
TCGTTTGGTATGGCTTCATTCAGCTCCGGTTCCCAACGATCAAGGCGAGTTACATGATCCCCCATGTTGT
GCAAAAAAGCGGTTAGCTCCTTCGGTCCTCCGATCGTTGTCAGAAGTAAGTTGGCCGCAGTGTTATCACT
CATGGTTATGGCAGCACTGCATAATTCTCTTACTGTCATGCCATCCGTAAGATGCTTTTCTGTGACTGGT
GAGTACTCAACCAAGTCATTCTGAGAATAGTGTATGCGGCGACCGAGTTGCTCTTGCCCGGCGTCAATAC
GGGATAATACCGCGCCACATAGCAGAACTTTAAAAGTGCTCATCATTGGAAAACGTTCTTCGGGGCGAAA
ACTCTCAAGGATCTTACCGCTGTTGAGATCCAGTTCGATGTAACCCACTCGTGCACCCAACTGATCTTCA
GCATCTTTTACTTTCACCAGCGTTTCTGGGTGAGCAAAAACAGGAAGGCAAAATGCCGCAAAAAAGGGAA
TAAGGGCGACACGGAAATGTTGAATACTCATACTCTTCCTTTTTCAATATTATTGAAGCATTTATCAGGG
TTATTGTCTCATGAGCGGATACATATTTGAATGTATTTAGAAAAATAAACAAATAGGGGTTCCGCGCACA
TTTCCCCGAAAAGTGCTTAAGCCCTTGCCCTTAGAGCAGAGCCAGGAACCCCTGTAGGGAAGGGGCAGGA
GAGCCAGGGGCATGAGATGGTGGACGAGGAAGGGGGACAGGGAAGCCTGAGCGCCTCTCCTGGGCTTGCC
AAGGACTCAAACCCAGAAGCCCAGAGCAGGGCCTTAGGGAAGCGGGACCCTGCTCTGGGCGGAGGAATAT
GTCCCAGATAGCACTGGGGACTCTTTAAGGAAAGAAGGATGGAGAAAGAGAAAGGGAGTAGAGGCGGCCA
CGACCTGGTGAACACCTAGGACGCACCATTCTCACAAAGGGAGTTTTCCACACGGACACCCCCCTCCTCA
CCACAGCCCTGCCAGGACGGGGCTGGCTACTGGCCTTATCTCACAGGTAAAACTGACGCACGGAGGAACA
ATATAAATTGGGGACTAGAAAGGTGAAGAGCCAAAGTTAGAACTCAGGACCAACTTATTCTGATTTTGTT
TTTCCAAACTGCTTCTCCTCTTGGGAAGTGTAAGGAAGCTGCAGCACCAGGATCAGTGAAACGCACCAGA
CAGCCGCGTCAGAGCAGCTCAGGTTCTGGGAGAGGGTAGCGCAGGGTGGCCACTGAGAACCGGGCAGGTC
ACGCATCCCCCCCTTCCCTCCCACCCCCTGCCAAGCTCTCCCTCCCAGGATCCTCTCTGGCTCCATCGTA
AGCAAACCTTAGAGGTTCTGGCAAGGAGAGAGATGGCTCCAGGAAATGGGGGTGTGTCACCAGATAAGGA
ATCTGCCTAACAGGAGGTGGGGGTTAGACCCAATATCAGGAGACTAGGAAGGAGGAGGCCTAAGGATGGG
GCTTTTCTGTCACCAATCCTGTCCCTAGTAAGAGCTTGAGAGACACAAAAAATTCCAACACACTATTGCA
ATGAAAATAAATTTCCTTTATTCCGGAATAAAGGAAATTTAGTACCCGGGTTACCCTGGGAGCATGTCAA
GGTCAAAATCGTCAAGAGCGTCAGCAGGCAGCATATCAAGGTCAAAGTCGTCAAGGGCATCGGCTGGGAG
CATGTCTAAGTCAAAATCGTCAAGGGCGTCGGTCGGCCCGCCGCTTTCGCACTTTAGCTGTTTCTCCAGG
CCACATATGATTAGTTCCAGGCCGAAAAGGAAGGCAGGTTCGGCTCCCTGCCGGTCGAACAGCTCAATTG
CTTGTTTCAGAAGTGGGGGCATAGAATCGGTGGTAGGTGTCTCTCTTTCCTCTTTTGCTACTTGATGCTC
CTGTTCCTCCAATACGCAGCCCAGTGTAAAGTGGCCCACGGCGGACAGAGCGTACAGTGCGTTCTCCAGG
GAGAAGCCTTGCTGACACAGGAACGCGAGCTGATTTTCCAGGGTTTCGTACTGTTTCTCTGTTGGGCGGG
TGCCGAGATGCACTTTAGCCCCGTCGCGATGTGAGAGGAGAGCACAGCGGTATGACTTGGCGTTGTTCCG
CAGAAAGTCTTGCCATGACTCGCCTTCCAGGGGGCAGGAGTGGGTATGATGCCTGTCCAGCATCTCGATT
GGCAGGGCATCGAGCAGGGCCCGCTTGTTCTTCACGTGCCAGTACAGGGTAGGCTGCTCAACTCCCAGCT
TTTGAGCGAGTTTCCTTGTCGTCAGGCCTTCGATACCGACTCCATTGAGTAATTCCAGAGCAGAGTTTAT
GACTTTGCTCTTGTCCAGTCTAGACATGGTGCTTAATTAACACAGCTTGGATCTGGAACGGCGCAGAACA
GAAAACGAAACAAAGACGTAGAGTTGAGCAAGCAGGGTCAGGCAAAGCGTGGAGAGCCGGCTGAGTCTAG
GTAGGCTCCAAGGGAGCGCCGGACAAAGGCCCGGTCTCGACCTGAGCTTTAAACTTACCTAGACGGCGGA
CGCAGTTCAGGAGGCACCTCAGGCGGGAGGCGGCAGAACGCGACTCAACCGGCGTGGATGGCGGCCTCAG
GTAGGGCGGCGGGCGCGTGAAGGAGAGATGCGAGCCCCTCGAAGCTTCAGCTGTGTTCTGGCGGCAAACC
CGTTGCGAAAAAGAACGTTCACGGCGACTACTGCACTTATATACGGTTCTCCCCCACCCTCGGGAAAAAG
GCGGAGCCAGTACACGACATCACTTTCCCAGTTTACCCCGCGCCACCTTCTCTAGGCACCCGTTCAATTG
CCGACCCCTCCCCCCAACTTCTCGGGGACTGTGGGCGATGTGCGCTCTGC
Features (pLannotate 1.2.2; 26 found; start..end, strand, type, name):
     47..425     +  promoter       TRE3G promoter: 3rd-generation Tet-responsive promoter that can be activated by binding of Tet-On® 3G
    438..1154    +  CDS            mEGFP: mEGFP is a basic (constitutively fluorescent) green fluorescent protein published in 2002, derived from Aequorea victoria. It has moderate acid sensitivity.
   1181..1199    +  misc_feature   MCS (fragment): pBluescript multiple cloning site
   1200..1219    +  CDS            capTEV™ (fragment): composite tag for in vivo biotinylation, TEV protease cleavage, and 6xHis tagging
   1233..1277    +  CDS            S-Tag: affinity and epitope tag derived from pancreatic ribonuclease A
   1296..2027    +  CDS            CENPT (fragment): CENPT_HUMAN - Also known as C16orf56, ICEN22. Experimental evidence at protein level: Swiss-Prot protein existence level 1. Component of the CENPA-NAC (nucleosome-associated) complex, a complex that plays a central role in assembly of kinetochore proteins, mitotic progression and chromosome segregation. The CENPA-NAC complex recruits the CENPA-CAD (nucleosome distal) complex and may be involved in incorporation of newly synthesized CENPA into centromeres. Part of a nucleosome-associated complex that binds specifically to histone H3- containing nucleosomes at the centromere, as opposed to nucle
   2732..2750    +  promoter       lac UV5 promoter (fragment): E. coli lac promoter with an "up" mutation
   2766..2840    +  CDS            small t antigen (fragment): SV40 (simian virus 40) small t antigen
   2842..2907    +  intron         small t intron: SV40 (simian virus 40) small t antigen intron
   2909..3043    +  CDS            large T antigen (fragment): large T antigen from SV40 (simian virus 40)
   3106..3210    +  CDS            MIS12 (fragment): MIS12_HUMAN - Experimental evidence at protein level: Swiss-Prot protein existence level 1. Part of the MIS12 complex which is required for normal chromosome alignment and segregation and for kinetochore formation during mitosis (PubMed:12515822, PubMed:15502821, PubMed:16585270). Essential for proper kinetochore microtubule attachments (PubMed:23891108). From Homo sapiens (Human).
   3240..3324    +  CDS            large T antigen (fragment): large T antigen from SV40 (simian virus 40)
   3359..3583    +  polyA_signal   bGH poly(A) signal: bovine growth hormone polyadenylation signal
   3600..3721    -  polyA_signal   SV40 poly(A) signal: SV40 polyadenylation signal
   3752..4351    -  CDS            PuroR (fragment): puromycin N-acetyltransferase; pac from Streptomyces; confers resistance to puromycin
   4417..4442    -  misc_feature   SA: splice acceptor site
   4449..5252    -  misc_feature   HA-L: left homology arm from the adeno-associated virus integration site (AAVS1) within intron 1 of the human PPP1R12C gene
   5272..5860    -  rep_origin     ori: high-copy-number ColE1/pMB1/pBR322/pUC origin of replication
   6031..6891    -  CDS            AmpR: β-lactamase; bla; confers resistance to ampicillin, carbenicillin, and related antibiotics
   6892..6996    -  promoter       AmpR promoter: bla
   7033..7869    -  misc_feature   HA-R: right homology arm from the adeno-associated virus integration site (AAVS1) within intron 1 of the human PPP1R12C gene
   7877..7932    -  polyA_signal   β-globin poly(A) signal: rabbit β-globin polyadenylation signal (Gil and Proudfoot, 1987)
   7970..8080    -  CDS            VP48: 3 tandem repeats of the minimal activation domain of herpes simplex virus VP16 (Cheng et al., 2013)
   8010..8707    -  CDS            rtTA3 (fragment): reverse tetracycline transactivator 3 activates expression from Tet-responsive promoters in the presence of doxycycline
   8730..8998    -  LTR            5' LTR (truncated): truncated 5' long terminal repeat (LTR) from human T-cell leukemia virus (HTLV) type 1
   9011..2       -  promoter       EF-1α core promoter (across the origin): core promoter for human elongation factor EF-1α
