[The description below was written by a language model from this plasmid's Addgene catalogue record and pLannotate feature annotations shown in this document.]
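Description:
pGS97_EGFP(A206K)-CENP-T(1-242)-I3-01 AAVS donor is a homology-directed repair donor plasmid, built on the pNM280 backbone, for placing a doxycycline-inducible transgene at the human AAVS1 safe harbor locus (intron 1 of PPP1R12C) by CRISPR-assisted integration. It is maintained in E. coli as a high-copy plasmid through a ColE1/pUC-type origin and an ampicillin resistance gene, both of which lie outside the left and right AAVS1 homology arms and so are not expected to be integrated.

Between the arms sit three functional units. Next to the left arm, a splice acceptor precedes a promoterless puromycin resistance coding sequence with an SV40 poly(A) signal. This is a gene-trap arrangement in which puromycin resistance depends on splicing from the endogenous PPP1R12C transcript, favouring recovery of correctly targeted cells. The payload is driven by a TRE3G Tet-responsive promoter and encodes monomeric EGFP (A206K), a short linker region annotated with a TEV-site fragment and an S-tag, and residues 1-242 of human CENP-T, the kinetochore protein's N-terminal region. According to the catalogue name this is fused to the synthetic I3-01 module. The annotation tool did not label I3-01, but an unannotated stretch follows the CENP-T fragment. Downstream are SV40 small t intron and T antigen fragments and a bGH poly(A) signal; short hits to a lac UV5 promoter and MIS12 in this region are probably incidental matches. On the opposite strand, an EF-1α core promoter with an HTLV-1 LTR fragment expresses an rtTA3-type reverse Tet transactivator, terminated by a rabbit β-globin poly(A) signal, so a single integration supplies both activator and responder. The record supports its use for inducible, fluorescently trackable expression of the CENP-T(1-242)-I3-01 fusion in human cells.
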