Addgene plasmid #211866: pGS97_EGFP(A206K)-CENP-T(1-242)-I3-01 AAVS donor
Purpose: CENP-T(1-242)-I3-01 transgene integration at AAVS1 safe harbor locus
Depositing lab: Iain Cheeseman. Depositing organization: Whitehead Institute for Biomedical Research.
Backbone
  Vector backbone: pNM280
  Backbone manufacturer: Cheeseman Lab
  Vector type: CRISPR
  Selectable markers: Puromycin
Growth in bacteria
  Bacterial resistance: Ampicillin, 100 μg/mL
  Growth temperature: 37°C
  Growth strain: DH5alpha
  Copy number: High Copy
Gene/Insert
  Gene/Insert name: CENP-T(1-242)-I3-01
  Species: H. sapiens (human), Synthetic
  Mutation: N/A
  Entrez Gene: CENPT (a.k.a. C16orf56, CENP-T, SSMGA)
  Cloning method: Restriction Enzyme; 5′ cloning site Unknown (unknown if destroyed)
Terms and licenses: Academic/Nonprofit Terms; Industry Terms: Not Available to Industry
How to cite: pGS97_EGFP(A206K)-CENP-T(1-242)-I3-01 AAVS donor was a gift from Iain Cheeseman (Addgene plasmid # 211866 ; http://n2t.net/addgene:211866 ; RRID:Addgene_211866)
